Addgene plasmid #75637: EIF2AK2 gRNA (BRDN0001146342)
Purpose: 3rd generation lentiviral gRNA plasmid targeting human EIF2AK2
Depositing lab: John Doench & David Root. Depositing organization: Broad Institute. Publication: Optimized sgRNA design to maximize activity and minimize off-target effects of CRISPR-Cas9. Doench JG, Fusi N, Sullender M, Hegde M, Vaimberg EW, Donovan KF, Smith I, Tothova Z, Wilen C, Orchard R, Virgin HW, Listgarten J, Root DE. Nat Biotechnol. 2016 Jan 18. doi: 10.1038/nbt.3437. PubMed 26780180.
Backbone
  Vector backbone: lentiGuide-Puro
  Backbone manufacturer: Zhang Lab (Addgene plasmid # 52963)
  Vector type: Mammalian Expression, Lentiviral, CRISPR
  Selectable markers: Puromycin
Growth in bacteria
  Bacterial resistance: Ampicillin, 100 μg/mL
  Growth temperature: 37°C
  Growth strain: DH5alpha
  Copy number: High Copy
Gene/Insert
  Gene/Insert name: EIF2AK2 (alt name: NM_001135651.2)
  gRNA/shRNA sequence: ATTATGAACAGTGTGCATCG
  Species: H. sapiens (human)
  Entrez Gene: EIF2AK2 (a.k.a. DYT33, EIF2AK1, LEUDEN, PKR, PPP1R83, PRKR)
  Promoter: hU6
  Cloning method: Unknown
  Sequencing primers: 5′ U6-F; 3′ pS2-R
Terms and licenses: Academic/Nonprofit Terms; Industry Terms: Not Available to Industry
Depositor comments: The gRNA was designed to target the following Genbank reference sequence(s): NM_001135651.2,NM_001135652.2,NM_002759.3. Note that this plasmid does NOT contain Cas9. It should be used in conjunction with lentiCas9-Blast (Addgene #52962) or otherwise with cell lines already expressing Cas9. Browse the full kinome gRNA library at http://www.addgene.org/pooled-library/broadgpp-human-kinome/ or visit http://www.broadinstitute.org/rnai/public/ for detailed protocols and information.
How to cite: EIF2AK2 gRNA (BRDN0001146342) was a gift from John Doench & David Root (Addgene plasmid # 75637 ; http://n2t.net/addgene:75637 ; RRID:Addgene_75637)
