[The description below was written by a language model from this plasmid's Addgene catalogue record and pLannotate feature annotations shown in this document.]
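Description:
EIF2AK2 gRNA (BRDN0001146342) is a third-generation lentiviral guide RNA plasmid built on the lentiGuide-Puro backbone and designed to direct Streptococcus pyogenes Cas9 to the human EIF2AK2 gene, which encodes the kinase also known as PKR. It belongs to a human kinome gRNA collection, and the guide was designed against three EIF2AK2 reference transcripts. In bacteria it is maintained as a high-copy plasmid through a ColE1/pUC-type origin and selected with ampicillin via the β-lactamase gene. The backbone also carries an f1 origin, an SV40 origin and poly(A) signal, and remnants of lac and phage-promoter cloning sequences.

The lentiviral transfer region begins with an RSV promoter fused to a truncated HIV-1 5' LTR, which makes genomic RNA production Tat-independent. This is followed by the Ψ packaging signal with a partial gag sequence, and by the Rev response element for nuclear export of the full-length transcript. Downstream, a human U6 RNA polymerase III promoter drives the 20-nucleotide spacer joined to the Cas9 gRNA scaffold, and a cPPT/CTS element follows to aid nuclear import of the viral genome. A separate cassette uses the EF-1α core promoter with its intron A to express puromycin N-acetyltransferase for selecting transduced mammalian cells, with a WPRE to boost transcript expression. The region ends in a self-inactivating ΔU3 3' LTR.

The plasmid does not encode Cas9. It is meant to be used with a separate Cas9 vector such as lentiCas9-Blast, or in cells that already express Cas9, typically to knock out EIF2AK2. The record does not state the cloning method.
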