Features (pLannotate 1.2.2; 29 found; start..end, strand, type, name):
     14..80      +  CDS            small t antigen (fragment): SV40 (simian virus 40) small t antigen
    106..317     +  promoter       EF-1α core promoter: core promoter for human elongation factor EF-1α
    318..1256    +  intron         EF-1α intron A: intron upstream of the start codon of human EF-1α
   1278..1877    +  CDS            PuroR (fragment): puromycin N-acetyltransferase; pac from Streptomyces; confers resistance to puromycin
   1893..2481    +  misc_feature   WPRE: woodchuck hepatitis virus posttranscriptional regulatory element
   2532..2551    +  misc_feature   cPPT/CTS (fragment): central polypurine tract and central termination sequence of HIV-1
   2553..2786    +  LTR            3' LTR (ΔU3): self-inactivating 3' long terminal repeat (LTR) from HIV-1
   2864..2985    +  polyA_signal   SV40 poly(A) signal: SV40 polyadenylation signal
   3025..3160    +  rep_origin     SV40 ori: SV40 origin of replication
   3181..3199    -  promoter       T7 promoter: promoter for bacteriophage T7 RNA polymerase
   3207..3362    +  CDS            lacZα (fragment): LacZα fragment of β-galactosidase; lacZ fragment
   3367..3795    +  rep_origin     f1 ori (sequence partly withheld): f1 bacteriophage origin of replication; arrow indicates direction of (+) strand synthesis
   3848..3952    +  promoter       AmpR promoter: bla
   3953..4813    +  CDS            AmpR: β-lactamase; bla; confers resistance to ampicillin, carbenicillin, and related antibiotics
   4984..5572    +  rep_origin     ori: high-copy-number ColE1/pMB1/pBR322/pUC origin of replication
   5755..5847    +  CDS            lacI (fragment): lac repressor; lacI; The lac repressor binds to the lac operator to inhibit transcription in E. coli. This inhibition can be relieved by adding lactose or isopropyl-β-D-thiogalactopyranoside (IPTG).
   5860..5881    +  protein_bind   CAP binding site: CAP binding activates transcription in the presence of cAMP. E. coli catabolite activator protein
   5896..5926    +  promoter       lac promoter: promoter for the E. coli lac operon
   5934..5950    +  protein_bind   lac operator: The lac repressor binds to the lac operator to inhibit transcription in E. coli. This inhibition can be relieved by adding lactose or isopropyl-β-D-thiogalactopyranoside (IPTG). lac repressor encoded by lacI
   5995..6013    +  promoter       T3 promoter: promoter for bacteriophage T3 RNA polymerase
   6041..6267    +  promoter       RSV promoter: Rous sarcoma virus enhancer/promoter
   6268..6448    +  LTR            5' LTR (truncated): truncated 5' long terminal repeat (LTR) from HIV-1
   6495..6620    +  misc_feature   HIV-1 Ψ: packaging signal of human immunodeficiency virus type 1
   6604..6967    +  CDS            HIV-1 gag (fragment): gag protein from human immunodeficiency virus 1; gag
   7113..7346    +  misc_feature   RRE: The Rev response element (RRE) of HIV-1 allows for Rev-dependent mRNA export from the nucleus to the cytoplasm.
   7723..7749    +  CDS            Rev (fragment): human immunodeficiency virus 1 (HIV-1) Rev protein; rev; enhances nuclear export of unspliced and incompletely spliced viral mRNAs
   7753..7993    +  promoter       U6 promoter: RNA polymerase III promoter for human U6 snRNA
   8023..8098    +  misc_RNA       gRNA scaffold: guide RNA scaffold for the Streptococcus pyogenes CRISPR/Cas9 system
   8154..8271    +  misc_feature   cPPT/CTS: central polypurine tract and central termination sequence of HIV-1
>Addgene plasmid #75637 | EIF2AK2 gRNA (BRDN0001146342) | addgene full sequence | sequence record 184268 | Addgene Assembled Sequence
CCCGGGTGCAAAGATGGATAAAGTTTTAAACAGAGAGGAATCTTTGCAGCTAATGGACCTTCTAGGTCTT
GAAAGGAGTGGGAATTGGCTCCGGTGCCCGTCAGTGGGCAGAGCGCACATCGCCCACAGTCCCCGAGAAG
TTGGGGGGAGGGGTCGGCAATTGATCCGGTGCCTAGAGAAGGTGGCGCGGGGTAAACTGGGAAAGTGATG
TCGTGTACTGGCTCCGCCTTTTTCCCGAGGGTGGGGGAGAACCGTATATAAGTGCAGTAGTCGCCGTGAA
CGTTCTTTTTCGCAACGGGTTTGCCGCCAGAACACAGGTAAGTGCCGTGTGTGGTTCCCGCGGGCCTGGC
CTCTTTACGGGTTATGGCCCTTGCGTGCCTTGAATTACTTCCACCTGGCTGCAGTACGTGATTCTTGATC
CCGAGCTTCGGGTTGGAAGTGGGTGGGAGAGTTCGAGGCCTTGCGCTTAAGGAGCCCCTTCGCCTCGTGC
TTGAGTTGAGGCCTGGCCTGGGCGCTGGGGCCGCCGCGTGCGAATCTGGTGGCACCTTCGCGCCTGTCTC
GCTGCTTTCGATAAGTCTCTAGCCATTTAAAATTTTTGATGACCTGCTGCGACGCTTTTTTTCTGGCAAG
ATAGTCTTGTAAATGCGGGCCAAGATCTGCACACTGGTATTTCGGTTTTTGGGGCCGCGGGCGGCGACGG
GGCCCGTGCGTCCCAGCGCACATGTTCGGCGAGGCGGGGCCTGCGAGCGCGGCCACCGAGAATCGGACGG
GGGTAGTCTCAAGCTGGCCGGCCTGCTCTGGTGCCTGGCCTCGCGCCGCCGTGTATCGCCCCGCCCTGGG
CGGCAAGGCTGGCCCGGTCGGCACCAGTTGCGTGAGCGGAAAGATGGCCGCTTCCCGGCCCTGCTGCAGG
GAGCTCAAAATGGAGGACGCGGCGCTCGGGAGAGCGGGCGGGTGAGTCACCCACACAAAGGAAAAGGGCC
TTTCCGTCCTCAGCCGTCGCTTCATGTGACTCCACGGAGTACCGGGCGCCGTCCAGGCACCTCGATTAGT
TCTCGAGCTTTTGGAGTACGTCGTCTTTAGGTTGGGGGGAGGGGTTTTATGCGATGGAGTTTCCCCACAC
TGAGTGGGTGGAGACTGAAGTTAGGCCAGCTTGGCACTTGATGTAATTCTCCTTGGAATTTGCCCTTTTT
GAGTTTGGATCTTGGTTCATTCTCAAGCCTCAGACAGTGGTTCAAAGTTTTTTTCTTCCATTTCAGGTGT
CGTGACGTACGGCCACCATGACCGAGTACAAGCCCACGGTGCGCCTCGCCACCCGCGACGACGTCCCCAG
GGCCGTACGCACCCTCGCCGCCGCGTTCGCCGACTACCCCGCCACGCGCCACACCGTCGATCCGGACCGC
CACATCGAGCGGGTCACCGAGCTGCAAGAACTCTTCCTCACGCGCGTCGGGCTCGACATCGGCAAGGTGT
GGGTCGCGGACGACGGCGCCGCCGTGGCGGTCTGGACCACGCCGGAGAGCGTCGAAGCGGGGGCGGTGTT
CGCCGAGATCGGCCCGCGCATGGCCGAGTTGAGCGGTTCCCGGCTGGCCGCGCAGCAACAGATGGAAGGC
CTCCTGGCGCCGCACCGGCCCAAGGAGCCCGCGTGGTTCCTGGCCACCGTCGGAGTCTCGCCCGACCACC
AGGGCAAGGGTCTGGGCAGCGCCGTCGTGCTCCCCGGAGTGGAGGCGGCCGAGCGCGCCGGGGTGCCCGC
CTTCCTGGAGACCTCCGCGCCCCGCAACCTCCCCTTCTACGAGCGGCTCGGCTTCACCGTCACCGCCGAC
GTCGAGGTGCCCGAAGGACCGCGCACCTGGTGCATGACCCGCAAGCCCGGTGCCTGAACGCGTTAAGTCG
ACAATCAACCTCTGGATTACAAAATTTGTGAAAGATTGACTGGTATTCTTAACTATGTTGCTCCTTTTAC
GCTATGTGGATACGCTGCTTTAATGCCTTTGTATCATGCTATTGCTTCCCGTATGGCTTTCATTTTCTCC
TCCTTGTATAAATCCTGGTTGCTGTCTCTTTATGAGGAGTTGTGGCCCGTTGTCAGGCAACGTGGCGTGG
TGTGCACTGTGTTTGCTGACGCAACCCCCACTGGTTGGGGCATTGCCACCACCTGTCAGCTCCTTTCCGG
GACTTTCGCTTTCCCCCTCCCTATTGCCACGGCGGAACTCATCGCCGCCTGCCTTGCCCGCTGCTGGACA
GGGGCTCGGCTGTTGGGCACTGACAATTCCGTGGTGTTGTCGGGGAAATCATCGTCCTTTCCTTGGCTGC
TCGCCTGTGTTGCCACCTGGATTCTGCGCGGGACGTCCTTCTGCTACGTCCCTTCGGCCCTCAATCCAGC
GGACCTTCCTTCCCGCGGCCTGCTGCCGGCTCTGCGGCCTCTTCCGCGTCTTCGCCTTCGCCCTCAGACG
AGTCGGATCTCCCTTTGGGCCGCCTCCCCGCGTCGACTTTAAGACCAATGACTTACAAGGCAGCTGTAGA
TCTTAGCCACTTTTTAAAAGAAAAGGGGGGACTGGAAGGGCTAATTCACTCCCAACGAAGACAAGATCTG
CTTTTTGCTTGTACTGGGTCTCTCTGGTTAGACCAGATCTGAGCCTGGGAGCTCTCTGGCTAACTAGGGA
ACCCACTGCTTAAGCCTCAATAAAGCTTGCCTTGAGTGCTTCAAGTAGTGTGTGCCCGTCTGTTGTGTGA
CTCTGGTAACTAGAGATCCCTCAGACCCTTTTAGTCAGTGTGGAAAATCTCTAGCAGTACGTATAGTAGT
TCATGTCATCTTATTATTCAGTATTTATAACTTGCAAAGAAATGAATATCAGAGAGTGAGAGGAACTTGT
TTATTGCAGCTTATAATGGTTACAAATAAAGCAATAGCATCACAAATTTCACAAATAAAGCATTTTTTTC
ACTGCATTCTAGTTGTGGTTTGTCCAAACTCATCAATGTATCTTATCATGTCTGGCTCTAGCTATCCCGC
CCCTAACTCCGCCCATCCCGCCCCTAACTCCGCCCAGTTCCGCCCATTCTCCGCCCCATGGCTGACTAAT
TTTTTTTATTTATGCAGAGGCCGAGGCCGCCTCGGCCTCTGAGCTATTCCAGAAGTAGTGAGGAGGCTTT
TTTGGAGGCCTAGGGACGTACCCAATTCGCCCTATAGTGAGTCGTATTACGCGCGCTCACTGGCCGTCGT
TTTACAACGTCGTGACTGGGAAAACCCTGGCGTTACCCAACTTAATCGCCTTGCAGCACATCCCCCTTTC
GCCAGCTGGCGTAATAGCGAAGAGGCCCGCACCGATCGCCCTTCCCAACAGTTGCGCAGCCTGAATGGCG
AATGGG
[124 nt withheld, positions 3367-3490]
C
[91 nt withheld, positions 3492-3582]
A
[49 nt withheld, positions 3584-3632]
CCTTTGACGTTGGAGTCCACGTTCTTT
[37 nt withheld, positions 3660-3696]
ACCCTATCTCGGTCTATTCTTTTGATTTATAAGGGATTTTGCCGATTTCGGCCTATTGGTTAAAAAATGA
GCTGATTTAACAAAAATTTAACGCGAATTTTAACAAAATATTAACGCTTACAATTTAGGTGGCACTTTTC
GGGGAAATGTGCGCGGAACCCCTATTTGTTTATTTTTCTAAATACATTCAAATATGTATCCGCTCATGAG
ACAATAACCCTGATAAATGCTTCAATAATATTGAAAAAGGAAGAGTATGAGTATTCAACATTTCCGTGTC
GCCCTTATTCCCTTTTTTGCGGCATTTTGCCTTCCTGTTTTTGCTCACCCAGAAACGCTGGTGAAAGTAA
AAGATGCTGAAGATCAGTTGGGTGCACGAGTGGGTTACATCGAACTGGATCTCAACAGCGGTAAGATCCT
TGAGAGTTTTCGCCCCGAAGAACGTTTTCCAATGATGAGCACTTTTAAAGTTCTGCTATGTGGCGCGGTA
TTATCCCGTATTGACGCCGGGCAAGAGCAACTCGGTCGCCGCATACACTATTCTCAGAATGACTTGGTTG
AGTACTCACCAGTCACAGAAAAGCATCTTACGGATGGCATGACAGTAAGAGAATTATGCAGTGCTGCCAT
AACCATGAGTGATAACACTGCGGCCAACTTACTTCTGACAACGATCGGAGGACCGAAGGAGCTAACCGCT
TTTTTGCACAACATGGGGGATCATGTAACTCGCCTTGATCGTTGGGAACCGGAGCTGAATGAAGCCATAC
CAAACGACGAGCGTGACACCACGATGCCTGTAGCAATGGCAACAACGTTGCGCAAACTATTAACTGGCGA
ACTACTTACTCTAGCTTCCCGGCAACAATTAATAGACTGGATGGAGGCGGATAAAGTTGCAGGACCACTT
CTGCGCTCGGCCCTTCCGGCTGGCTGGTTTATTGCTGATAAATCTGGAGCCGGTGAGCGTGGGTCTCGCG
GTATCATTGCAGCACTGGGGCCAGATGGTAAGCCCTCCCGTATCGTAGTTATCTACACGACGGGGAGTCA
GGCAACTATGGATGAACGAAATAGACAGATCGCTGAGATAGGTGCCTCACTGATTAAGCATTGGTAACTG
TCAGACCAAGTTTACTCATATATACTTTAGATTGATTTAAAACTTCATTTTTAATTTAAAAGGATCTAGG
TGAAGATCCTTTTTGATAATCTCATGACCAAAATCCCTTAACGTGAGTTTTCGTTCCACTGAGCGTCAGA
CCCCGTAGAAAAGATCAAAGGATCTTCTTGAGATCCTTTTTTTCTGCGCGTAATCTGCTGCTTGCAAACA
AAAAAACCACCGCTACCAGCGGTGGTTTGTTTGCCGGATCAAGAGCTACCAACTCTTTTTCCGAAGGTAA
CTGGCTTCAGCAGAGCGCAGATACCAAATACTGTTCTTCTAGTGTAGCCGTAGTTAGGCCACCACTTCAA
GAACTCTGTAGCACCGCCTACATACCTCGCTCTGCTAATCCTGTTACCAGTGGCTGCTGCCAGTGGCGAT
AAGTCGTGTCTTACCGGGTTGGACTCAAGACGATAGTTACCGGATAAGGCGCAGCGGTCGGGCTGAACGG
GGGGTTCGTGCACACAGCCCAGCTTGGAGCGAACGACCTACACCGAACTGAGATACCTACAGCGTGAGCT
ATGAGAAAGCGCCACGCTTCCCGAAGGGAGAAAGGCGGACAGGTATCCGGTAAGCGGCAGGGTCGGAACA
GGAGAGCGCACGAGGGAGCTTCCAGGGGGAAACGCCTGGTATCTTTATAGTCCTGTCGGGTTTCGCCACC
TCTGACTTGAGCGTCGATTTTTGTGATGCTCGTCAGGGGGGCGGAGCCTATGGAAAAACGCCAGCAACGC
GGCCTTTTTACGGTTCCTGGCCTTTTGCTGGCCTTTTGCTCACATGTTCTTTCCTGCGTTATCCCCTGAT
TCTGTGGATAACCGTATTACCGCCTTTGAGTGAGCTGATACCGCTCGCCGCAGCCGAACGACCGAGCGCA
GCGAGTCAGTGAGCGAGGAAGCGGAAGAGCGCCCAATACGCAAACCGCCTCTCCCCGCGCGTTGGCCGAT
TCATTAATGCAGCTGGCACGACAGGTTTCCCGACTGGAAAGCGGGCAGTGAGCGCAACGCAATTAATGTG
AGTTAGCTCACTCATTAGGCACCCCAGGCTTTACACTTTATGCTTCCGGCTCGTATGTTGTGTGGAATTG
TGAGCGGATAACAATTTCACACAGGAAACAGCTATGACCATGATTACGCCAAGCGCGCAATTAACCCTCA
CTAAAGGGAACAAAAGCTGGAGCTGCAAGCTTAATGTAGTCTTATGCAATACTCTTGTAGTCTTGCAACA
TGGTAACGATGAGTTAGCAACATGCCTTACAAGGAGAGAAAAAGCACCGTGCATGCCGATTGGTGGAAGT
AAGGTGGTACGATCGTGCCTTATTAGGAAGGCAACAGACGGGTCTGACATGGATTGGACGAACCACTGAA
TTGCCGCATTGCAGAGATATTGTATTTAAGTGCCTAGCTCGATACATAAACGGGTCTCTCTGGTTAGACC
AGATCTGAGCCTGGGAGCTCTCTGGCTAACTAGGGAACCCACTGCTTAAGCCTCAATAAAGCTTGCCTTG
AGTGCTTCAAGTAGTGTGTGCCCGTCTGTTGTGTGACTCTGGTAACTAGAGATCCCTCAGACCCTTTTAG
TCAGTGTGGAAAATCTCTAGCAGTGGCGCCCGAACAGGGACTTGAAAGCGAAAGGGAAACCAGAGGAGCT
CTCTCGACGCAGGACTCGGCTTGCTGAAGCGCGCACGGCAAGAGGCGAGGGGCGGCGACTGGTGAGTACG
CCAAAAATTTTGACTAGCGGAGGCTAGAAGGAGAGAGATGGGTGCGAGAGCGTCAGTATTAAGCGGGGGA
GAATTAGATCGCGATGGGAAAAAATTCGGTTAAGGCCAGGGGGAAAGAAAAAATATAAATTAAAACATAT
AGTATGGGCAAGCAGGGAGCTAGAACGATTCGCAGTTAATCCTGGCCTGTTAGAAACATCAGAAGGCTGT
AGACAAATACTGGGACAGCTACAACCATCCCTTCAGACAGGATCAGAAGAACTTAGATCATTATATAATA
CAGTAGCAACCCTCTATTGTGTGCATCAAAGGATAGAGATAAAAGACACCAAGGAAGCTTTAGACAAGAT
AGAGGAAGAGCAAAACAAAAGTAAGACCACCGCACAGCAAGCGGCCGCTGATCTTCAGACCTGGAGGAGG
AGATATGAGGGACAATTGGAGAAGTGAATTATATAAATATAAAGTAGTAAAAATTGAACCATTAGGAGTA
GCACCCACCAAGGCAAAGAGAAGAGTGGTGCAGAGAGAAAAAAGAGCAGTGGGAATAGGAGCTTTGTTCC
TTGGGTTCTTGGGAGCAGCAGGAAGCACTATGGGCGCAGCGTCAATGACGCTGACGGTACAGGCCAGACA
ATTATTGTCTGGTATAGTGCAGCAGCAGAACAATTTGCTGAGGGCTATTGAGGCGCAACAGCATCTGTTG
CAACTCACAGTCTGGGGCATCAAGCAGCTCCAGGCAAGAATCCTGGCTGTGGAAAGATACCTAAAGGATC
AACAGCTCCTGGGGATTTGGGGTTGCTCTGGAAAACTCATTTGCACCACTGCTGTGCCTTGGAATGCTAG
TTGGAGTAATAAATCTCTGGAACAGATTTGGAATCACACGACCTGGATGGAGTGGGACAGAGAAATTAAC
AATTACACAAGCTTAATACACTCCTTAATTGAAGAATCGCAAAACCAGCAAGAAAAGAATGAACAAGAAT
TATTGGAATTAGATAAATGGGCAAGTTTGTGGAATTGGTTTAACATAACAAATTGGCTGTGGTATATAAA
ATTATTCATAATGATAGTAGGAGGCTTGGTAGGTTTAAGAATAGTTTTTGCTGTACTTTCTATAGTGAAT
AGAGTTAGGCAGGGATATTCACCATTATCGTTTCAGACCCACCTCCCAACCCCGAGGGGACCCAGAGAGG
GCCTATTTCCCATGATTCCTTCATATTTGCATATACGATACAAGGCTGTTAGAGAGATAATTAGAATTAA
TTTGACTGTAAACACAAAGATATTAGTACAAAATACGTGACGTAGAAAGTAATAATTTCTTGGGTAGTTT
GCAGTTTTAAAATTATGTTTTAAAATGGACTATCATATGCTTACCGTAACTTGAAAGTATTTCGATTTCT
TGGCTTTATATATCTTGTGGAAAGGACGAAACACCGATTATGAACAGTGTGCATCGGTTTTAGAGCTAGA
AATAGCAAGTTAAAATAAGGCTAGTCCGTTATCAACTTGAAAAAGTGGCACCGAGTCGGTGCTTTTTTAA
GCTTGGCGTAACTAGATCTTGAGACAAATGGCAGTATTCATCCACAATTTTAAAAGAAAAGGGGGGATTG
GGGGGTACAGTGCAGGGGAAAGAATAGTAGACATAATAGCAACAGACATACAAACTAAAGAATTACAAAA
ACAAATTACAAAAATTCAAAATTTTCGGGTTTATTACAGGGACAGCAGAGATCCACTTTGGCGCCGGCTC
GAGGGGG
