>Addgene plasmid #75637 | EIF2AK2 gRNA (BRDN0001146342) | depositor partial sequence | sequence record 143097 | Target Sequence
ATTATGAACAGTGTGCATCG
