>Addgene plasmid #75637 | EIF2AK2 gRNA (BRDN0001146342) | addgene partial sequence | sequence record 184267 | hU6-F
TAGAAAGTAATAATTTCTTGGGTAGTTTGCAGTTTTAAAATTATGTTTTAAAATGGACTATCATATGCTT
ACCGTAACTTGAAAGTATTTCGATTTCTTGGCTTTATATATCTTGTGGAAAGGACGAAACACCGATTATG
AACAGTGTGCATCGGTTTTAGAGCTAGAAATAGCAAGTTAAAATAAGGCTAGTCCGTTATCAACTTGAAA
AAGTGGCACCGAGTCGGTGCTTTTTTAAGCTTGGCGTAACTAGATCTTGAGACAAATGGCAGTATTCATC
CACAATTTTAAAAGAAAAGGGGGGATTGGGGGGTACAGTGCAGGGGAAAGAATAGTAGACATAATAGCAA
CAGACATACAAACTAAAGAATTACAAAAACAAATTACAAAAATTCAAAATTTTCGGGTTTATTACAGGGA
CAGCAGAGATCCACTTTGGCGCCGGCTCGAGGGGGCCCGGGTGCAAAGATGGATAAAGTTTTAAACAGAG
AGGAATCTTTGCAGCTAATGGACCTTCTAGGTCTTGAAAGGAGTGGGAATTGGCTCCGGTGCCCGTCAGT
GGGCAGAGCG
